>Addgene plasmid #42751 | TAL3288 | depositor partial sequence | sequence record 57871 | TAL3288 sequence 2430 bps
TCTAGAGCTAGCACCATGGACTACAAAGACCATGACGGTGATTATAAAGATCATGACATCGATTACAAGG
ATGACGATGACAAGATGGCCCCCAAGAAGAAGAGGAAGGTGGGCATTCACCGCGGGGTACCTATGGTGGA
CTTGAGGACACTCGGTTATTCGCAACAGCAACAGGAGAAAATCAAGCCTAAGGTCAGGAGCACCGTCGCG
CAACACCACGAGGCGCTTGTGGGGCATGGCTTCACTCATGCGCATATTGTCGCGCTTTCACAGCACCCTG
CGGCGCTTGGGACGGTGGCTGTCAAATACCAAGATATGATTGCGGCCCTGCCCGAAGCCACGCACGAGGC
AATTGTAGGGGTCGGTAAACAGTGGTCGGGAGCGCGAGCACTTGAGGCGCTGCTGACTGTGGCGGGTGAG
CTTAGGGGGCCTCCGCTCCAGCTCGACACCGGGCAGCTGCTGAAGATCGCGAAGAGAGGGGGAGTAACAG
CGGTAGAGGCAGTGCACGCCTGGCGCAATGCGCTCACCGGGGCCCCCTTGAACCTGACCCCAGACCAGGT
AGTCGCAATCGCGTCAAACGGAGGGGGAAAGCAAGCCCTGGAAACCGTGCAAAGGTTGTTGCCGGTCCTT
TGTCAAGACCACGGCCTTACACCGGAGCAAGTCGTGGCCATTGCAAGCAACATCGGTGGCAAACAGGCTC
TTGAGACGGTTCAGAGACTTCTCCCAGTTCTCTGTCAAGCCCACGGGCTGACTCCCGATCAAGTTGTAGC
GATTGCGTCGAACATTGGAGGGAAACAAGCATTGGAGACTGTCCAACGGCTCCTTCCCGTGTTGTGTCAA
GCCCACGGTTTGACGCCTGCACAAGTGGTCGCCATCGCCAACAACAACGGCGGTAAGCAGGCGCTGGAAA
CAGTACAGCGCCTGCTGCCTGTACTGTGCCAGGATCATGGACTGACCCCAGACCAGGTAGTCGCAATCGC
GAACAATAATGGGGGAAAGCAAGCCCTGGAAACCGTGCAAAGGTTGTTGCCGGTCCTTTGTCAAGACCAC
GGCCTTACACCGGAGCAAGTCGTGGCCATTGCAAGCAATGGGGGTGGCAAACAGGCTCTTGAGACGGTTC
AGAGACTTCTCCCAGTTCTCTGTCAAGCCCACGGGCTGACTCCCGATCAAGTTGTAGCGATTGCGAATAA
CAATGGAGGGAAACAAGCATTGGAGACTGTCCAACGGCTCCTTCCCGTGTTGTGTCAAGCCCACGGTTTG
ACGCCTGCACAAGTGGTCGCCATCGCCTCCAATATTGGCGGTAAGCAGGCGCTGGAAACAGTACAGCGCC
TGCTGCCTGTACTGTGCCAGGATCATGGACTGACCCCAGACCAGGTAGTCGCAATCGCGTCGAACATTGG
GGGAAAGCAAGCCCTGGAAACCGTGCAAAGGTTGTTGCCGGTCCTTTGTCAAGACCACGGCCTTACACCG
GAGCAAGTCGTGGCCATTGCATCCCACGACGGTGGCAAACAGGCTCTTGAGACGGTTCAGAGACTTCTCC
CAGTTCTCTGTCAAGCCCACGGGCTGACTCCCGATCAAGTTGTAGCGATTGCGAATAACAATGGAGGGAA
ACAAGCATTGGAGACTGTCCAACGGCTCCTTCCCGTGTTGTGTCAAGCCCACGGTTTGACGCCTGCACAA
GTGGTCGCCATCGCCTCCAATATTGGCGGTAAGCAGGCGCTGGAAACAGTACAGCGCCTGCTGCCTGTAC
TGTGCCAGGATCATGGACTGACCCCAGACCAGGTAGTCGCAATCGCGAACAATAATGGGGGAAAGCAAGC
CCTGGAAACCGTGCAAAGGTTGTTGCCGGTCCTTTGTCAAGACCACGGCCTTACACCGGAGCAAGTCGTG
GCCATTGCATCCCACGACGGTGGCAAACAGGCTCTTGAGACGGTTCAGAGACTTCTCCCAGTTCTCTGTC
AAGCCCACGGGCTGACTCCCGATCAAGTTGTAGCGATTGCGTCCAACGGTGGAGGGAAACAAGCATTGGA
GACTGTCCAACGGCTCCTTCCCGTGTTGTGTCAAGCCCACGGTTTGACGCCTGCACAAGTGGTCGCCATC
GCCAACAACAACGGCGGTAAGCAGGCGCTGGAAACAGTACAGCGCCTGCTGCCTGTACTGTGCCAGGATC
ATGGACTGACACCCGAACAGGTGGTCGCCATTGCTTCTAACATCGGAGGACGGCCAGCCTTGGAGTCCAT
CGTAGCCCAATTGTCCAGGCCCGATCCCGCGTTGGCTGCGTTAACGAATGACCATCTGGTGGCGTTGGCA
TGTCTTGGTGGACGACCCGCGCTCGATGCAGTCAAAAAGGGTCTGCCTCATGCTCCCGCATTGATCAAAA
GAACCAACCGGCGGATTCCCGAGAGAACTTCCCATCGAGTCGCGGGATCC
