>Addgene plasmid #42751 | TAL3288 | addgene partial sequence | sequence record 61076 | JDS-TALEN-F 5'-TAGGGGTCGGTAAACAGTGG-3'
CTGACTGTGGCGGGTGAGCTTAGGGGGCCTCCGCTCCAGCTCGACACCGGGCAGCTGCTGAAGATCGCGA
AGAGAGGGGGAGTAACAGCGGTAGAGGCAGTGCACGCCTGGCGCAATGCGCTCACCGGGGCCCCCTTGAA
CCTGACCCCAGACCAGGTAGTCGCAATCGCGTCAAACGGAGGGGGAAAGCAAGCCCTGGAAACCGTGCAA
AGGTTGTTGCCGGTCCTTTGTCAAGACCACGGCCTTACACCGGAGCAAGTCGTGGCCATTGCAAGCAACA
TCGGTGGCAAACAGGCTCTTGAGACGGTTCAGAGACTTCTCCCAGTTCTCTGTCAAGCCCACGGGCTGAC
TCCCGATCAAGTTGTAGCGATTGCGTCGAACATTGGAGGGAAACAAGCATTGGAGACTGTCCAACGGCTC
CTTCCCGTGTTGTGTCAAGCCCACGGTTTGACGCCTGCACAAGTGGTCGCCATCGCCAACAACAACGGCG
GTAAGCAGGCGCTGGAAACAGTACAGCGCCTGCTGCCTGTACTGTGCCAGGATCATGGACTGACCCCAGA
CCAGGTAGTCGCAATCGCGAACAATAATGGGGGAAAGCAAGCCCTGGAAACCGTGCAAAGGTTGTTGCCG
GTCCTTTGTCAAGACCACGGCCTTACACCGGAGCAAGTCGTGGCCATTGCAAGCAATGGGGGTGGCAAAC
AGGCTCTTGAGACGGTTCAGAGACTTCTCCCAGTTCTCTGTCAAGCCCACGGGCTGACTCCCGATCAAGT
TGTAGCGATTGCGAATAACAATGGAGGGAAACAAGCATTGGAGACTGTCCAACGGCTCCTTCCCGTGTTG
TGTCAAGCCCACGGTTTGACGCCTGCACAAGTGGTCGCCATCGCCTCCAATATTGGCGGTAAGCAGGCGC
TGGAAACAGTACAGCGCCTGCTGCCTGTACTGTGC
