[The description below was written by a language model from this plasmid's Addgene catalogue record.]
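Description:
TAL3288 is a TALEN expression plasmid encoding the "left" half of a nuclease pair designed against the zebrafish (Danio rerio) hnrnpu gene. It is built on the JDS70 backbone (about 6.4 kb without insert), a TALEN framework vector classed as a mammalian expression/T7 plasmid. It is maintained in E. coli as a high-copy plasmid under ampicillin selection. The record provides no feature table, so the origin of replication and other backbone details are not itemised.

The roughly 1.6 kb insert is an engineered array of TAL effector repeats that specifies binding to a defined 18-nucleotide half-site in hnrnpu. It was placed into the backbone by restriction cloning that destroyed both junction sites. The backbone supplies the flanking protein elements: an N-terminal 3X FLAG tag for detection and a C-terminal wild-type FokI cleavage domain. A CMV promoter drives expression in cultured vertebrate cells. The T7 designation indicates the coding sequence can also be transcribed in vitro to make mRNA, the usual route for delivery into zebrafish embryos, and the use of a BGH reverse sequencing primer suggests a BGH polyadenylation region downstream.

Because FokI cuts only as a dimer, this construct is meant to be used with a matching "right" TALEN that binds the opposite strand across a spacer. The paired nucleases make a double-strand break whose error-prone repair yields insertions and deletions that disrupt the gene. The associated work describes targeted gene disruption in somatic zebrafish cells with engineered TALENs, and the insert name suggests this plasmid belongs to a zebrafish community TALEN set. The depositor advises verifying the plasmid by diagnostic restriction digest before use.
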