Addgene plasmid #42751: TAL3288
Depositing lab: Keith Joung. Depositing organization: Massachusetts General Hospital. Publication: Targeted gene disruption in somatic zebrafish cells using engineered TALENs. Sander JD, Cade L, Khayter C, Reyon D, Peterson RT, Joung JK, Yeh JR. Nat Biotechnol. 2011 Aug 5;29(8):697-8. doi: 10.1038/nbt.1934. PubMed 21822241.
Backbone
  Vector backbone: JDS70
  Backbone manufacturer: Addgene plasmid #32285
  Backbone size w/o insert (bp): 6447
  Vector type: Mammalian Expression ; T7
Growth in bacteria
  Bacterial resistance: Ampicillin, 100 μg/mL
  Growth temperature: 37°C
  Growth strain: XL1 Blue
  Copy number: High Copy
Gene/Insert
  Gene/Insert name: ZebrafishCommunity-hnrnpu-left (alt name: hnrnpu)
  Species: D. rerio (zebrafish)
  Insert size (bp): 1640
  Promoter: CMV
  Tag / fusion protein: 3X Flag (N terminal on backbone); WT FOKI (C terminal on backbone)
  Cloning method: Restriction Enzyme; 5′ cloning site N/A (destroyed during cloning); 3′ cloning site N/A (destroyed during cloning)
  Sequencing primers: 5′ CMV-F; 3′ BGH-rev
Terms and licenses: Academic/Nonprofit Terms; Industry Terms: Not Available to Industry
Depositor comments: Target binding site: TTAAGGTGAACGAGCTGA It is strongly recommended that users perform a diagnostic digest to verify this plasmid prior to use. For example, a double digest of the plasmid with BamHI and KpnI should result in two bands at 2.3kb and 5.8kb.
How to cite: TAL3288 was a gift from Keith Joung (Addgene plasmid # 42751 ; http://n2t.net/addgene:42751 ; RRID:Addgene_42751)
